>Addgene plasmid #129616 | mCherry-PLEKHG1 | addgene full sequence | sequence record 261655 | Addgene NGS Result
TAGTTATTAATAGTAATCAATTACGGGGTCATTAGTTCATAGCCCATATATGGAGTTCCGCGTTACATAA
CTTACGGTAAATGGCCCGCCTGGCTGACCGCCCAACGACCCCCGCCCATTGACGTCAATAATGACGTATG
TTCCCATAGTAACGCCAATAGGGACTTTCCATTGACGTCAATGGGTGGAGTATTTACGGTAAACTGCCCA
CTTGGCAGTACATCAAGTGTATCATATGCCAAGTACGCCCCCTATTGACGTCAATGACGGTAAATGGCCC
GCCTGGCATTATGCCCAGTACATGACCTTATGGGACTTTCCTACTTGGCAGTACATCTACGTATTAGTCA
TCGCTATTACCATGGTGATGCGGTTTTGGCAGTACATCAATGGGCGTGGATAGCGGTTTGACTCACGGGG
ATTTCCAAGTCTCCACCCCATTGACGTCAATGGGAGTTTGTTTTGGCACCAAAATCAACGGGACTTTCCA
AAATGTCGTAACAACTCCGCCCCATTGACGCAAATGGGCGGTAGGCGTGTACGGTGGGAGGTCTATATAA
GCAGAGCTGGTTTAGTGAACCGTCAGATCCGCTAGCGCTACCGGTCGCCACCATGGTGAGCAAGGGCGAG
GAGGATAACATGGCCATCATCAAGGAGTTCATGCGCTTCAAGGTGCACATGGAGGGCTCCGTGAACGGCC
ACGAGTTCGAGATCGAGGGCGAGGGCGAGGGCCGCCCCTACGAGGGCACCCAGACCGCCAAGCTGAAGGT
GACCAAGGGTGGCCCCCTGCCCTTCGCCTGGGACATCCTGTCCCCTCAGTTCATGTACGGCTCCAAGGCC
TACGTGAAGCACCCCGCCGACATCCCCGACTACTTGAAGCTGTCCTTCCCCGAGGGCTTCAAGTGGGAGC
GCGTGATGAACTTCGAGGACGGCGGCGTGGTGACCGTGACCCAGGACTCCTCCCTGCAGGACGGCGAGTT
CATCTACAAGGTGAAGCTGCGCGGCACCAACTTCCCCTCCGACGGCCCCGTAATGCAGAAGAAGACCATG
GGCTGGGAGGCCTCCTCCGAGCGGATGTACCCCGAGGACGGCGCCCTGAAGGGCGAGATCAAGCAGAGGC
TGAAGCTGAAGGACGGCGGCCACTACGACGCTGAGGTCAAGACCACCTACAAGGCCAAGAAGCCCGTGCA
GCTGCCCGGCGCCTACAACGTCAACATCAAGTTGGACATCACCTCCCACAACGAGGACTACACCATCGTG
GAACAGTACGAACGCGCCGAGGGCCGCCACTCCACCGGCGGCATGGACGAGCTGTACAAGTCCGGACTCA
GATCTCGAGCCGAGCTCTCTGATAGTGACCGACCCGTCAGCTTCGGTTCCACATCATCCTCGGCCTCTTC
CCGCGACAGCCATGGTTCCTTCGGCAGCAGAATGACCTTAGTTTCAAATAGCCACATGGGCTTGTTTAAC
CAGGATAAGGAGGTAGGGGCCATAAAACTGGAGCTGATTCCTGCCAGGCCGTTTTCCAGCAGCGAGCTGC
AGAGGGACAACCCCGCCACGGGGCAACAGAACGCGGATGAGGGCAGCGAAAGGCCACCCAGAGCGCAGTG
GAGAGTGGACTCAAACGGGGCACCCAAGACGATCGCAGACTCGGCCACGAGCCCCAAGCTCCTCTATGTG
GATAGAGTTGTTCAGGAAATTCTGGAAACCGAAAGGACTTATGTACAAGATTTAAAAAGCATCGTAGAGG
ATTACCTTGACTGCATCAGGGACCAAACAAAACTTCCCCTGGGGACCGAAGAAAGATCAGCCCTTTTTGG
AAACATACAGGATATCTACCACTTCAATAGTGAACTTCTGCAAGATTTGGAAAACTGTGAAAATGATCCT
GTGGCCATAGCAGAGTGTTTTGTGTCCAAGAGTGAAGAGTTCCACATTTATACCCAGTATTGCACTAACT
ATCCAAGGTCCGTGGCTGTGCTAACAGAGTGTATGAGGAACAAGATACTGGCCAAATTCTTCAGGGAGCG
TCAGGAAACTCTGAAACACTCGCTGCCTCTGGGGTCCTATCTCTTGAAACCAGTTCAGCGGATTCTCAAG
TATCATCTCCTTCTGCATGAAATAGAAAACCACCTTGATAAGGACACAGAAGGCTATGATGTGGTGCTTG
ATGCTATAGACACAATGCAGCGAGTCGCCTGGCATATCAATGACATGAAGCGGAAACACGAGCACGCGGT
CCGGTTACAGGAGATACAGAGTTTGCTCACTAACTGGAAGGGGCCAGACCTGACCAGCTACGGGGAACTG
GTGCTTGAGGGAACCTTCCGCATCCAGCGAGCCAAGAATGAGCGGACGCTCTTCCTCTTCGACAAGCTGC
TGCTCATCACGAAGAAGAGAGATGACACGTTTACATACAAAGCTCACATCCTGTGTGGCAACCTCATGCT
TGTGGAGGTGATTCCAAAAGAGCCGCTCAGCTTCAGCGTCTTCCACTACAAGAATCCCAAGCTGCAGCAC
ACAGTCCAGGCCAAATCCCAGCAAGACAAACGCCTCTGGGTTCTGCACCTAAAGAGACTGATTCTGGAGA
ACCATGCAGCCAAGATTCCAGCTAAGGCCAAGCAAGCAATCCTTGAAATGGATGCCATTCATCATCCAGG
CTTCTGTTACAGTCCTGAGGGAGGGACGAAAGCACTGTTCGGCTCTAAAGAAGGTTCTGCTCCATATCGG
CTGAGAAGAAAATCTGAACCTTCCTCACGGTCACATAAAGTTTTGAAGACCAGTGAAACAGCACAAGACA
TCCAAAAGGTTTCTAGAGAGGAAGGATCTCCCCAGCTGTCTTCAGCAAGGCCGTCTCCTGCCCAGAGAAA
TAGTCAGCCTAGCAGTTCTACCATGATCAGCGTGCTTCGAGCGGGTGGAGCTCTCAGAAACATCTGGACC
GATCACCAGATCAGGCAAGCCTTGTTTCCCAGCCGACGGTCCCCGCAGGAGAATGAGGATGATGAAGATG
ATTATCAGATGTTCGTGCCGTCATTTTCCTCCTCAGATCTGAACTCTACCAGACTATGTGAAGATAGCAC
TTCTAGTCGCCCTTGCAGCTGGCATATGGGACAGATGGAGTCCACAGAGACCTCCAGCTCTGGTCACAGA
ATTGTCAGGCGGGCCAGCAGTGCTGGGGAGAGCAACACATGCCCTCCTGAAATAGGAACTAGTGACAGAA
CTAGGGAACTGCAGAACAGCCCCAAAACAGAAGGGCAGGAGGAGATGACTCCCTTTGGGTCATCCATAGA
GTTGACTATTGATGACATAGACCATGTCTATGATAACATCAGTTATGAGGACTTAAAACTAATGGTTGCT
AAGCGGGAAGAAGCTGAATCCACTCCCTCTAAATCAGCCAGGGACTCCGTTCGCCCCAAGAGCACCCCAG
AGTTAGCCTTCACAAAGAGGCAAGCTGGCCACAGTAAGGGCTCTCTTTACGCACAAACAGATGGCACCCT
CTCAGGTGGAGAGGCATCCAGCCAAAGCACGCATGAACTCCAAGCGGTTGAGGAGAACATCTATGACACC
ATAGGGCTCCCAGATCCTCCGTCGCTGGGTTTTAAGTGCAGCAGCCTAAAGCGTGCAAAGCGGAGCACCT
TTTTGGGTCTGGAGGCCGACTTCGTGTGCTGTGACAGCCTGAGGCCATTTGTTTCCCAAGACAGCCTCCA
GCTCAGTGAGGACGAAGCCCCTTACCATCAGGCCACCCCCGATCATGGTTATCTGAGTTTGCTGTATGAC
TCTCCCAGTGGTAACTTGTCTATGCCTCATAAGCCTGTATCTGATAAACTGTCCGAAGAAGTAGATGAAA
TCTGGAATGACCTGGAAAATTACATCAAGAAAAATGAAGACAAGGCCAGAGACCGTCTCCTGGCAGCGTT
TCCTGTGAGCAAGGATGATGTGCCAGACAGGCTGCACGCAGAGAGCACCCCTGAGCTGAGCCGGGACGTG
GGGCGCTCTGTGTCCACGCTGTCCCTGCCTGAGAGCCAGGCTCTCCTCACGCCCGTGAAGAGCAGGGCTG
GCAGAGCCAGCCGCGCCAACTGCCCCTTTGAGGAAGACCTGATTTCTAAAGAAGGCTCCTTTATGAGCCT
TAACCGGCTTTCTCTGGCTAGTGAAATGCCCCTCATGGACAATCCCTACGACCTGGCCAACAGTGGCCTG
TCTCAAACAGACCCAGAAAACCCTGACCTGGGGATGGAGGCCACAGATAAGACAAAAAGCAGGGTGTTTA
TGATGGCTCGGCAGTACAGTCAGAAGATTAAGAAGGCGAATCAACTTTTAAAAGTGAAAAGTCTGGAGCT
GGAGCAGCCGCCGGCCAGTCAGCATCAGAAATCCATGCACAAAGACCTGGCTGCCATCTTGGAAGAGAAG
AAGCAAGGAGGGCCCGCCATTGGTGCCAGGATTGCTGAGTATTCCCAGTTGTATGACCAGATTGTATTCA
GGGAGTCTCCCTTGAAAATTCAGAAGGATGGCTGGGCCAGCCCTCAAGAATCCTCCCTCCTGAGGTCTGT
GTCACCTTCCCAGGTCCACCATGGTAGTGGAGACTGGCTTCTGCATTCAACCTATAGTAATGGAGAGTTA
GCAGATTTCTGTCTCCCACCAGAGCAAGACTTGAGGTCAAGATATCCCACGTTTGAGATCAATACAAAAA
GTACTCCCAGGCAATTGTCCGCAGCTTGCTCTGTGCCTTCTCTTCAAACCTCTGACCCTCTGCCAGGCTC
TGTGCAGAGATGCAGCGTGGTAGTAAGTCAGCCCAACAAAGAGAACTGGTGTCAGGACCATCTTTACAAC
TCCTTGGGTCGGAAAGGGATCAGCGCTAAATCTCAGCCTTATCACAGGTCCCAGTCATCTTCCTCCGTCT
TGATCAACAAATCAATGGATTCCATCAACTACCCTAGTGATGTGGGAAAGCAGCAGCTGCTGTCTTTACA
CAGAAGTTCAAGGTGTGAGAGTCACCAGGACTTGCTGCCAGATATTGCTGACTCGCATCAACAGGGCACT
GAAAAACTCTCAGATCTCACACTCCAAGACTCACAGAAAGTTGTGGTGGTCAATAGAAATTTACCCTTAA
ATGCCCAAATTGCAACACAGAATTATTTTTCCAATTTCAAAGAGACTGATGGAGATGAAGATGACTATGT
GGAAATCAAGTCAGAAGAAGATGAGTCGGAGTTGGAGCTATCTCACAATCGTAGAAGGAAATCTGACTCA
AAGTTTGTGGATGCTGACTTTTCTGATAATGTCTGCAGCGGCAACACATTGCATTCTTTGAATAGTCCGC
GCACTCCAAAAAGCCGGTTAACAGCAAACTTGGCCTTTCACCATATCTGACACCATATAATGATTCTGAC
AAACTGAATGACTACCTTTGGAGGGGGCCATCTCCCAATCAACAAAATATTGTCCAGTCTCTAAGGGAAA
AATTTCAGTGTCTCAGTTCAAGCAGCTTTGCTTAAGAATTCTGCAGTCGACGGTACCGCGGGCCCGGGAT
CCACCGGATCTAGATAACTGATCATAATCAGCCATACCACATTTGTAGAGGTTTTACTTGCTTTAAAAAA
CCTCCCACACCTCCCCCTGAACCTGAAACATAAAATGAATGCAATTGTTGTTGTTAACTTGTTTATTGCA
GCTTATAATGGTTACAAATAAAGCAATAGCATCACAAATTTCACAAATAAAGCATTTTTTTCACTGCATT
CTAGTTGTGGTTTGTCCAAACTCATCAATGTATCTTAAGGCGTAAATTGTAAGCGTTAATATTTTGTTAA
AATTCGCGTTAAATTTTTGTTAAATCAGCTCATTTTTTAACCAATAGGCCGAAATCGGCAAAATCCCTTA
TAAATCAAAAGAATAGACCGAGATAGGGT
[37 nt withheld, positions 5910-5946]
AAAGAACGTGGACTCCAACGTCAAAGG
[49 nt withheld, positions 5974-6022]
T
[91 nt withheld, positions 6024-6114]
G
[124 nt withheld, positions 6116-6239]
CAGGTGGCACTTTTCGGGGAAATGTGCGCGGAACCCCTATTTGTTTATTTTTCTAAATACATTCAAATAT
GTATCCGCTCATGAGACAATAACCCTGATAAATGCTTCAATAATATTGAAAAAGGAAGAGTCCTGAGGCG
GAAAGAACCAGCTGTGGAATGTGTGTCAGTTAGGGTGTGGAAAGTCCCCAGGCTCCCCAGCAGGCAGAAG
TATGCAAAGCATGCATCTCAATTAGTCAGCAACCAGGTGTGGAAAGTCCCCAGGCTCCCCAGCAGGCAGA
AGTATGCAAAGCATGCATCTCAATTAGTCAGCAACCATAGTCCCGCCCCTAACTCCGCCCATCCCGCCCC
TAACTCCGCCCAGTTCCGCCCATTCTCCGCCCCATGGCTGACTAATTTTTTTTATTTATGCAGAGGCCGA
GGCCGCCTCGGCCTCTGAGCTATTCCAGAAGTAGTGAGGAGGCTTTTTTGGAGGCCTAGGCTTTTGCAAA
GATCGATCAAGAGACAGGATGAGGATCGTTTCGCATGATTGAACAAGATGGATTGCACGCAGGTTCTCCG
GCCGCTTGGGTGGAGAGGCTATTCGGCTATGACTGGGCACAACAGACAATCGGCTGCTCTGATGCCGCCG
TGTTCCGGCTGTCAGCGCAGGGGCGCCCGGTTCTTTTTGTCAAGACCGACCTGTCCGGTGCCCTGAATGA
ACTGCAAGACGAGGCAGCGCGGCTATCGTGGCTGGCCACGACGGGCGTTCCTTGCGCAGCTGTGCTCGAC
GTTGTCACTGAAGCGGGAAGGGACTGGCTGCTATTGGGCGAAGTGCCGGGGCAGGATCTCCTGTCATCTC
ACCTTGCTCCTGCCGAGAAAGTATCCATCATGGCTGATGCAATGCGGCGGCTGCATACGCTTGATCCGGC
TACCTGCCCATTCGACCACCAAGCGAAACATCGCATCGAGCGAGCACGTACTCGGATGGAAGCCGGTCTT
GTCGATCAGGATGATCTGGACGAAGAGCATCAGGGGCTCGCGCCAGCCGAACTGTTCGCCAGGCTCAAGG
CGAGCATGCCCGACGGCGAGGATCTCGTCGTGACCCATGGCGATGCCTGCTTGCCGAATATCATGGTGGA
AAATGGCCGCTTTTCTGGATTCATCGACTGTGGCCGGCTGGGTGTGGCGGACCGCTATCAGGACATAGCG
TTGGCTACCCGTGATATTGCTGAAGAGCTTGGCGGCGAATGGGCTGACCGCTTCCTCGTGCTTTACGGTA
TCGCCGCTCCCGATTCGCAGCGCATCGCCTTCTATCGCCTTCTTGACGAGTTCTTCTGAGCGGGACTCTG
GGGTTCGAAATGACCGACCAAGCGACGCCCAACCTGCCATCACGAGATTTCGATTCCACCGCCGCCTTCT
ATGAAAGGTTGGGCTTCGGAATCGTTTTCCGGGACGCCGGCTGGATGATCCTCCAGCGCGGGGATCTCAT
GCTGGAGTTCTTCGCCCACCCTAGGGGGAGGCTAACTGAAACACGGAAGGAGACAATACCGGAAGGAACC
CGCGCTATGACGGCAATAAAAAGACAGAATAAAACGCACGGTGTTGGGTCGTTTGTTCATAAACGCGGGG
TTCGGTCCCAGGGCTGGCACTCTGTCGATACCCCACCGAGACCCCATTGGGGCCAATACGCCCGCGTTTC
TTCCTTTTCCCCACCCCACCCCCCAAGTTCGGGTGAAGGCCCAGGGCTCGCAGCCAACGTCGGGGCGGCA
GGCCCTGCCATAGCCTCAGGTTACTCATATATACTTTAGATTGATTTAAAACTTCATTTTTAATTTAAAA
GGATCTAGGTGAAGATCCTTTTTGATAATCTCATGACCAAAATCCCTTAACGTGAGTTTTCGTTCCACTG
AGCGTCAGACCCCGTAGAAAAGATCAAAGGATCTTCTTGAGATCCTTTTTTTCTGCGCGTAATCTGCTGC
TTGCAAACAAAAAAACCACCGCTACCAGCGGTGGTTTGTTTGCCGGATCAAGAGCTACCAACTCTTTTTC
CGAAGGTAACTGGCTTCAGCAGAGCGCAGATACCAAATACTGTTCTTCTAGTGTAGCCGTAGTTAGGCCA
CCACTTCAAGAACTCTGTAGCACCGCCTACATACCTCGCTCTGCTAATCCTGTTACCAGTGGCTGCTGCC
AGTGGCGATAAGTCGTGTCTTACCGGGTTGGACTCAAGACGATAGTTACCGGATAAGGCGCAGCGGTCGG
GCTGAACGGGGGGTTCGTGCACACAGCCCAGCTTGGAGCGAACGACCTACACCGAACTGAGATACCTACA
GCGTGAGCTATGAGAAAGCGCCACGCTTCCCGAAGGGAGAAAGGCGGACAGGTATCCGGTAAGCGGCAGG
GTCGGAACAGGAGAGCGCACGAGGGAGCTTCCAGGGGGAAACGCCTGGTATCTTTATAGTCCTGTCGGGT
TTCGCCACCTCTGACTTGAGCGTCGATTTTTGTGATGCTCGTCAGGGGGGCGGAGCCTATGGAAAAACGC
CAGCAACGCGGCCTTTTTACGGTTCCTGGCCTTTTGCTGGCCTTTTGCTCACATGTTCTTTCCTGCGTTA
TCCCCTGATTCTGTGGATAACCGTATTACCGCCATGCAT
Features (pLannotate 1.2.2; 16 found; start..end, strand, type, name):
     61..364     +  enhancer       CMV enhancer: human cytomegalovirus immediate early enhancer
    365..568     +  promoter       CMV promoter: human cytomegalovirus (CMV) immediate early promoter
    613..1320    +  CDS            mCherry: mCherry is a basic (constitutively fluorescent) red fluorescent protein published in 2004, derived from Discosoma sp.. It is reported to be a very rapidly-maturing monomer with low acid sensitivity.
   1321..1340    +  misc_feature   MCS (fragment): multiple cloning site
   1342..5352    +  CDS            PLEKHG1: PKHG1_HUMAN - Also known as KIAA1209. Experimental evidence at protein level: Swiss-Prot protein existence level 1. From Homo sapiens (Human).
   5496..5532    +  misc_feature   MCS (fragment): multiple cloning site
   5549..5633    +  CDS            large T antigen (fragment): large T antigen from SV40 (simian virus 40)
   5656..5777    +  polyA_signal   SV40 poly(A) signal: SV40 polyadenylation signal
   5811..6239    -  rep_origin     f1 ori (sequence partly withheld): f1 bacteriophage origin of replication; arrow indicates direction of (+) strand synthesis
   6266..6370    +  promoter       AmpR promoter: bla
   6372..6729    +  promoter       SV40 promoter: SV40 enhancer and early promoter
   6764..7558    +  CDS            NeoR/KanR: aminoglycoside phosphotransferase from Tn5; aph(3')-II (or nptII); confers resistance to neomycin, kanamycin, and G418 (Geneticin®)
   7579..7731    +  CDS            ble (fragment): BLE_KLEPN - Experimental evidence at protein level: Swiss-Prot protein existence level 1. Binding protein with a strong affinity to the bleomycin family of antibiotics. Binds to CL990; an antimitotic-antibiotic compound. From Klebsiella pneumoniae.
   7790..7837    +  polyA_signal   HSV TK poly(A) signal: herpes simplex virus thymidine kinase polyadenylation signal (Cole and Stacy, 1985)
   7928..7944    -  polyA_signal   bGH poly(A) signal (fragment): bovine growth hormone polyadenylation signal
   8166..8754    +  rep_origin     ori: high-copy-number ColE1/pMB1/pBR322/pUC origin of replication
