[The description below was written by a language model from this plasmid's Addgene catalogue record and pLannotate feature annotations shown in this document.]
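Description:
mCherry-PLEKHG1 is a mammalian expression plasmid built on the Clontech pEGFP-C1 backbone, in which the original green fluorescent protein has been replaced by mCherry, a rapidly maturing monomeric red fluorescent protein. Transcription is driven by the human cytomegalovirus immediate early enhancer and promoter. The mCherry coding sequence lies directly upstream of PLEKHG1, separated only by a short remnant of the multiple cloning site, an arrangement consistent with an N-terminally mCherry-tagged PLEKHG1 fusion. An SV40 polyadenylation signal terminates the transcript. The catalogue lists the insert species as synthetic, while the feature annotation matches the coding sequence to the human PLEKHG1 protein (also called KIAA1209). The cloning sites used are not recorded. The depositor notes a single-nucleotide deletion near the end of the PLEKHG1 reading frame that causes a frameshift and premature termination, which is not known to affect function.

The plasmid is propagated in E. coli through a high-copy ColE1/pUC-type origin and selected with kanamycin. The Tn5 aminoglycoside phosphotransferase gene (NeoR/KanR) sits behind tandem bacterial and SV40 early promoters and is followed by an HSV TK polyadenylation signal, so the same marker can give G418 resistance in mammalian cells. An f1 origin is also present. The short large T antigen, ble and bGH poly(A) annotations are only fragments and look like backbone remnants rather than functional parts.

PLEKHG1 is recorded as a RhoGEF, and the associated publication concerns the identification of guanine nucleotide exchange factors that increase Cdc42 activity in primary human endothelial cells. The construct therefore allows PLEKHG1 to be overexpressed while expressing cells and the protein's localisation are followed by red fluorescence.
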