Addgene plasmid #129616: mCherry-PLEKHG1
Purpose: RhoGEF
Depositing lab: Dorus Gadella. Depositing organization: University of Amsterdam. Publication: Identification of guanine nucleotide exchange factors that increase Cdc42 activity in primary human endothelial cells. Reinhard NR, Van Der Niet S, Chertkova A, Postma M, Hordijk PL, Gadella TWJ Jr, Goedhart J. Small GTPases. 2019 Aug 30:1-15. doi: 10.1080/21541248.2019.1658509. PubMed 31469028.
Backbone
  Vector backbone: pEGFP-C1
  Backbone manufacturer: Clontech
  Vector type: Mammalian Expression
Growth in bacteria
  Bacterial resistance: Kanamycin, 50 μg/mL
  Growth temperature: 37°C
  Growth strain: DH5alpha
  Copy number: High Copy
Gene/Insert
  Gene/Insert name: PLEKHG1
  Species: Synthetic
  Promoter: CMV
  Cloning method: Restriction Enzyme; 5′ cloning site Unknown (unknown if destroyed); 3′ cloning site Unknown (unknown if destroyed)
Terms and licenses: Academic/Nonprofit Terms; Industry Terms: Not Available to Industry
Depositor comments: Please note: Plasmid contains a single A nucleotide deletion at amino acid K1574 in PLEKHG1 that causes frameshift and early termination. This is not known to affect plasmid function.
How to cite: mCherry-PLEKHG1 was a gift from Dorus Gadella (Addgene plasmid # 129616 ; http://n2t.net/addgene:129616 ; RRID:Addgene_129616)
